LOCUS       Exported 8280 bp ds-DNA circular SYN 12-MAY-2021
DEFINITION  Vector for expression of St1 sgRNA2.1 in mammalian cells.
ACCESSION   .
VERSION     .
KEYWORDS    pLH-stsgRNA2.1
SOURCE      synthetic DNA construct
  ORGANISM  synthetic DNA construct
REFERENCE   1 (bases 1 to 8280)
  AUTHORS   Ma H, Naseri A, Reyes-Gutierrez P, Wolfe SA, Zhang S, Pederson T
  TITLE     Multicolor CRISPR labeling of chromosomal loci in human cells.
  JOURNAL   Proc Natl Acad Sci U S A. 2015 Mar 10;112(10):3002-7. doi:
            10.1073/pnas.1420024112. Epub 2015 Feb 23.
  PUBMED    25713381
REFERENCE   2 (bases 1 to 8280)
  AUTHORS   .
  TITLE     Direct Submission
  JOURNAL   Exported May 12, 2021 from SnapGene Server 1.1.58
            http://www.snapgene.com
FEATURES             Location/Qualifiers
     source          1..8280
                     /organism="synthetic DNA construct"
                     /mol_type="other DNA"
     primer_bind     426..444
                     /label=hPGK-F
                     /note="Human PGK promoter, forward primer"
     CDS             597..1622
                     /codon_start=1
                     /gene="aph(4)-Ia"
                     /product="aminoglycoside phosphotransferase from E. coli"
                     /label=HygR
                     /note="confers resistance to hygromycin"
                     /translation="MKKPELTATSVEKFLIEKFDSVSDLMQLSEGEESRAFSFDVGGRG
                     YVLRVNSCADGFYKDRYVYRHFASAALPIPEVLDIGEFSESLTYCISRRAQGVTLQDLP
                     ETELPAVLQPVAEAMDAIAAADLSQTSGFGPFGPQGIGQYTTWRDFICAIADPHVYHWQ
                     TVMDDTVSASVAQALDELMLWAEDCPEVRHLVHADFGSNNVLTDNGRITAVIDWSEAMF
                     GDSQYEVANIFFWRPWLACMEQQTRYFERRHPELAGSPRLRAYMLRIGLDQLYQSLVDG
                     NFDDAAWAQGRCDAIVRSGAGTVGRTQIARRSAAVWTDGCVEVLADSGNRRPSTRPRAK
                     E"
     primer_bind     complement(1646..1662)
                     /label=KS primer
                     /note="common sequencing primer, one of multiple similar
                     variants"
     primer_bind     complement(1647..1663)
                     /label=pBluescriptKS
                     /note="For pBluescript vector"
     LTR             1745..1978
                     /label=3' LTR (Delta-U3)
                     /note="self-inactivating 3' long terminal repeat (LTR) from
                     HIV-1"
     polyA_signal    2050..2171
                     /label=SV40 poly(A) signal
                     /note="SV40 polyadenylation signal"
     primer_bind     complement(2087..2106)
                     /label=SV40pA-R
                     /note="SV40 polyA, reverse primer"
     primer_bind     2141..2160
                     /label=EBV-rev
                     /note="SV40 polyA terminator, reverse primer"
     rep_origin      2211..2346
                     /label=SV40 ori
                     /note="SV40 origin of replication"
     primer_bind     2273..2292
                     /label=SV40pro-F
                     /note="SV40 promoter/origin, forward primer"
     primer_bind     complement(2366..2385)
                     /label=T7
                     /note="T7 promoter, forward primer"
     promoter        complement(2367..2385)
                     /label=T7 promoter
                     /note="promoter for bacteriophage T7 RNA polymerase"
     primer_bind     complement(2395..2412)
                     /label=M13 Forward
                     /note="In lacZ gene. Also called M13-F20 or M13 (-21)
                     Forward"
     primer_bind     complement(2395..2411)
                     /label=M13 fwd
                     /note="common sequencing primer, one of multiple similar
                     variants"
     primer_bind     complement(2404..2426)
                     /label=M13/pUC Forward
                     /note="In lacZ gene"
     rep_origin      2553..3008
                     /direction=RIGHT
                     /label=f1 ori
                     /note="f1 bacteriophage origin of replication; arrow
                     indicates direction of (+) strand synthesis"
     primer_bind     complement(2640..2659)
                     /label=F1ori-R
                     /note="F1 origin, reverse primer"
     primer_bind     2850..2871
                     /label=F1ori-F
                     /note="F1 origin, forward primer"
     promoter        3034..3138
                     /gene="bla"
                     /label=AmpR promoter
     CDS             3139..3999
                     /codon_start=1
                     /gene="bla"
                     /product="beta-lactamase"
                     /label=AmpR
                     /note="confers resistance to ampicillin, carbenicillin, and
                     related antibiotics"
                     /translation="MSIQHFRVALIPFFAAFCLPVFAHPETLVKVKDAEDQLGARVGYI
                     ELDLNSGKILESFRPEERFPMMSTFKVLLCGAVLSRIDAGQEQLGRRIHYSQNDLVEYS
                     PVTEKHLTDGMTVRELCSAAITMSDNTAANLLLTTIGGPKELTAFLHNMGDHVTRLDRW
                     EPELNEAIPNDERDTTMPVAMATTLRKLLTGELLTLASRQQLIDWMEADKVAGPLLRSA
                     LPAGWFIADKSGAGERGSRGIIAALGPDGKPSRIVVIYTTGSQATMDERNRQIAEIGAS
                     LIKHW"
     primer_bind     complement(3357..3376)
                     /label=Amp-R
                     /note="Ampicillin resistance gene, reverse primer"
     rep_origin      4170..4758
                     /direction=RIGHT
                     /label=ori
                     /note="high-copy-number ColE1/pMB1/pBR322/pUC origin of
                     replication"
     primer_bind     4659..4678
                     /label=pBR322ori-F
                     /note="pBR322 origin, forward primer"
     primer_bind     4912..4929
                     /label=L4440
                     /note="L4440 vector, forward primer"
     protein_bind    5046..5067
                     /label=CAP binding site
                     /bound_moiety="E. coli catabolite activator protein"
                     /note="CAP binding activates transcription in the presence
                     of cAMP."
     promoter        5082..5112
                     /label=lac promoter
                     /note="promoter for the E. coli lac operon"
     protein_bind    5120..5136
                     /label=lac operator
                     /bound_moiety="lac repressor encoded by lacI"
                     /note="The lac repressor binds to the lac operator to
                     inhibit transcription in E. coli. This inhibition can be
                     relieved by adding lactose or
                     isopropyl-beta-D-thiogalactopyranoside (IPTG)."
     primer_bind     5125..5147
                     /label=M13/pUC Reverse
                     /note="In lacZ gene"
     primer_bind     5144..5160
                     /label=M13 rev
                     /note="common sequencing primer, one of multiple similar
                     variants"
     primer_bind     5144..5160
                     /label=M13 Reverse
                     /note="In lacZ gene. Also called M13-rev"
     primer_bind     5179..5199
                     /label=T3
                     /note="T3 promoter, forward primer"
     promoter        5181..5199
                     /label=T3 promoter
                     /note="promoter for bacteriophage T3 RNA polymerase"
     promoter        5227..5453
                     /label=RSV promoter
                     /note="Rous sarcoma virus enhancer/promoter"
     LTR             5454..5634
                     /label=5' LTR (truncated)
                     /note="truncated 5' long terminal repeat (LTR) from HIV-1"
     misc_feature    5681..5806
                     /label=HIV-1 Psi
                     /note="packaging signal of human immunodeficiency virus
                     type 1"
     misc_feature    6299..6532
                     /label=RRE
                     /note="The Rev response element (RRE) of HIV-1 allows for
                     Rev-dependent mRNA export from the nucleus to the
                     cytoplasm."
     CDS             6717..6761
                     /codon_start=1
                     /product="antigenic peptide corresponding to amino acids
                     655 to 669 of the HIV envelope protein gp41 (Lutje Hulsik
                     et al., 2013)"
                     /label=gp41 peptide
                     /note="recognized by the 2H10 single-chain llama nanobody"
                     /translation="KNEQELLELDKWASL"
     promoter        7059..7299
                     /label=U6 promoter
                     /note="RNA polymerase III promoter for human U6 snRNA"
     primer_bind     7059..7079
                     /label=hU6-F
                     /note="Human U6 promoter, forward primer"
     primer_bind     7230..7249
                     /label=LKO.1 5'
                     /note="Human U6 promoter, forward primer"
     CDS             7648..7953
                     /codon_start=1
                     /gene="ccdB"
                     /product="CcdB, a bacterial toxin that poisons DNA gyrase"
                     /label=ccdB
                     /note="Plasmids containing the ccdB gene cannot be
                     propagated in standard E. coli strains."
                     /translation="MQFKVYTYKRESRYRLFVDVQSDIIDTPGRRMVIPLASARLLSDK
                     VSRELYPVVHIGDESWRMMTTDMASVPVSVIGEEVADLSHRENDIKNAINLMFWGI"
     primer_bind     7832..7851
                     /label=ccdB-fwd
                     /note="ccdB gene, forward primer"
     misc_feature    8111..8228
                     /label=cPPT/CTS
                     /note="central polypurine tract and central termination
                     sequence of HIV-1"
     promoter        8277..507
                     /label=hPGK promoter
                     /note="human phosphoglycerate kinase 1 promoter"
ORIGIN
        1 ttggggttgc gccttttcca aggcagccct gggtttgcgc agggacgcgg ctgctctggg
       61 cgtggttccg ggaaacgcag cggcgccgac cctgggtctc gcacattctt cacgtccgtt
      121 cgcagcgtca cccggatctt cgccgctacc cttgtgggcc ccccggcgac gcttcctgct
      181 ccgcccctaa gtcgggaagg ttccttgcgg ttcgcggcgt gccggacgtg acaaacggaa
      241 gccgcacgtc tcactagtac cctcgcagac ggacagcgcc agggagcaat ggcagcgcgc
      301 cgaccgcgat gggctgtggc caatagcggc tgctcagcag ggcgcgccga gagcagcggc
      361 cgggaagggg cggtgcggga ggcggggtgt ggggcggtag tgtgggccct gttcctgccc
      421 gcgcggtgtt ccgcattctg caagcctccg gagcgcacgt cggcagtcgg ctccctcgtt
      481 gaccgaatca ccgacctctc tccccagggg gatccaccgg atcaagcttg ccagctgggg
      541 cgccctctgg taaggttggg aagccctgca gatctgatcc cggggggcaa tgagatatga
      601 aaaagcctga actcaccgcg acgtctgtcg agaagtttct gatcgaaaag ttcgacagcg
      661 tctccgacct gatgcagctc tcggagggcg aagaatctcg tgctttcagc ttcgatgtag
      721 gagggcgtgg atatgtcctg cgggtaaata gctgcgccga tggtttctac aaagatcgtt
      781 atgtttatcg gcactttgca tcggccgcgc tcccgattcc ggaagtgctt gacattgggg
      841 aatttagcga gagcctgacc tattgcatct cccgccgtgc acagggtgtc acgttgcaag
      901 atctgcctga aaccgaactg cccgctgttc tgcagccggt cgcggaggcc atggatgcga
      961 tcgctgcggc cgatcttagc cagacgagcg ggttcggccc attcggaccg caaggaatcg
     1021 gtcaatacac tacatggcgt gatttcatat gcgcgattgc tgatccccat gtgtatcact
     1081 ggcaaactgt gatggacgac accgtcagtg cgtccgtcgc gcaggctctc gatgagctga
     1141 tgctttgggc cgaggactgc cccgaagtcc ggcacctcgt gcacgcggat ttcggctcca
     1201 acaatgtcct gacggacaat ggccgcataa cagcggtcat tgactggagc gaggcgatgt
     1261 tcggggattc ccaatacgag gtcgccaaca tcttcttctg gaggccgtgg ttggcttgta
     1321 tggagcagca gacgcgctac ttcgagcgga ggcatccgga gcttgcagga tcgccgcggc
     1381 tccgggcgta tatgctccgc attggtcttg accaactcta tcagagcttg gttgacggca
     1441 atttcgatga tgcagcttgg gcgcagggtc gatgcgacgc aatcgtccga tccggagccg
     1501 ggactgtcgg gcgtacacaa atcgcccgca gaagcgcggc cgtctggacc gatggctgtg
     1561 tagaagtact cgccgatagt ggaaaccgac gccccagcac tcgtccgagg gcaaaggaat
     1621 agagtagatg ccgaccggga tctatcgata ccgtcgacct cgaggggggg cccggtacct
     1681 ttaagaccaa tgacttacaa ggcagctgta gatcttagcc actttttaaa agaaaagggg
     1741 ggactggaag ggctaattca ctcccaacga agaaaagatc tgctttttgc ttgtactggg
     1801 tctctctggt tagaccagat ctgagcctgg gagctctctg gctaactagg gaacccactg
     1861 cttaagcctc aataaagctt gccttgagtg cttcaagtag tgtgtgcccg tctgttgtgt
     1921 gactctggta actagagatc cctcagaccc ttttagtcag tgtggaaaat ctctagcagt
     1981 agtagttcat gtcatcttat tattcagtat ttataacttg caaagaaatg aatatcagag
     2041 agtgagagga acttgtttat tgcagcttat aatggttaca aataaagcaa tagcatcaca
     2101 aatttcacaa ataaagcatt tttttcactg cattctagtt gtggtttgtc caaactcatc
     2161 aatgtatctt atcatgtctg gctctagcta tcccgcccct aactccgccc atcccgcccc
     2221 taactccgcc cagttccgcc cattctccgc cccatggctg actaattttt tttatttatg
     2281 cagaggccga ggccgcctcg gcctctgagc tattccagaa gtagtgagga ggcttttttg
     2341 gaggcctagg gacgtaccca attcgcccta tagtgagtcg tattacgcgc gctcactggc
     2401 cgtcgtttta caacgtcgtg actgggaaaa ccctggcgtt acccaactta atcgccttgc
     2461 agcacatccc cctttcgcca gctggcgtaa tagcgaagag gcccgcaccg atcgcccttc
     2521 ccaacagttg cgcagcctga atggcgaatg ggnnnnnnnn nnnnnnnnnn nnnnnnnnnn
     2581 nnnnnnnnnn nnnnnnnnnn nnnnnnnnnn nnnnnnnnnn nnnnnnnnnn nnnnnnnnnn
     2641 nnnnnnnnnn nnnnnnnnnn nnnnnnnnnn nnnnnncnnn nnnnnnnnnn nnnnnnnnnn
     2701 nnnnnnnnnn nnnnnnnnnn nnnnnnnnnn nnnnnnnnnn nnnnnnnnnn nnnnnnnnnn
     2761 nnnnnnnnan nnnnnnnnnn nnnnnnnnnn nnnnnnnnnn nnnnnnnnnn nnnnnnnncc
     2821 tttgacgttg gagtccacgt tctttaatag tggactcttg ttccaaactg gaacaacact
     2881 caaccctatc tcggtctatt cttttgattt ataagggatt ttgccgattt cggcctattg
     2941 gttaaaaaat gagctgattt aacaaaaatt taacgcgaat tttaacaaaa tattaacgct
     3001 tacaatttag gtggcacttt tcggggaaat gtgcgcggaa cccctatttg tttatttttc
     3061 taaatacatt caaatatgta tccgctcatg agacaataac cctgataaat gcttcaataa
     3121 tattgaaaaa ggaagagtat gagtattcaa catttccgtg tcgcccttat tccctttttt
     3181 gcggcatttt gccttcctgt ttttgctcac ccagaaacgc tggtgaaagt aaaagatgct
     3241 gaagatcagt tgggtgcacg agtgggttac atcgaactgg atctcaacag cggtaagatc
     3301 cttgagagtt ttcgccccga agaacgtttt ccaatgatga gcacttttaa agttctgcta
     3361 tgtggcgcgg tattatcccg tattgacgcc gggcaagagc aactcggtcg ccgcatacac
     3421 tattctcaga atgacttggt tgagtactca ccagtcacag aaaagcatct tacggatggc
     3481 atgacagtaa gagaattatg cagtgctgcc ataaccatga gtgataacac tgcggccaac
     3541 ttacttctga caacgatcgg aggaccgaag gagctaaccg cttttttgca caacatgggg
     3601 gatcatgtaa ctcgccttga tcgttgggaa ccggagctga atgaagccat accaaacgac
     3661 gagcgtgaca ccacgatgcc tgtagcaatg gcaacaacgt tgcgcaaact attaactggc
     3721 gaactactta ctctagcttc ccggcaacaa ttaatagact ggatggaggc ggataaagtt
     3781 gcaggaccac ttctgcgctc ggcccttccg gctggctggt ttattgctga taaatctgga
     3841 gccggtgagc gtgggtctcg cggtatcatt gcagcactgg ggccagatgg taagccctcc
     3901 cgtatcgtag ttatctacac gacggggagt caggcaacta tggatgaacg aaatagacag
     3961 atcgctgaga taggtgcctc actgattaag cattggtaac tgtcagacca agtttactca
     4021 tatatacttt agattgattt aaaacttcat ttttaattta aaaggatcta ggtgaagatc
     4081 ctttttgata atctcatgac caaaatccct taacgtgagt tttcgttcca ctgagcgtca
     4141 gaccccgtag aaaagatcaa aggatcttct tgagatcctt tttttctgcg cgtaatctgc
     4201 tgcttgcaaa caaaaaaacc accgctacca gcggtggttt gtttgccgga tcaagagcta
     4261 ccaactcttt ttccgaaggt aactggcttc agcagagcgc agataccaaa tactgttctt
     4321 ctagtgtagc cgtagttagg ccaccacttc aagaactctg tagcaccgcc tacatacctc
     4381 gctctgctaa tcctgttacc agtggctgct gccagtggcg ataagtcgtg tcttaccggg
     4441 ttggactcaa gacgatagtt accggataag gcgcagcggt cgggctgaac ggggggttcg
     4501 tgcacacagc ccagcttgga gcgaacgacc tacaccgaac tgagatacct acagcgtgag
     4561 ctatgagaaa gcgccacgct tcccgaaggg agaaaggcgg acaggtatcc ggtaagcggc
     4621 agggtcggaa caggagagcg cacgagggag cttccagggg gaaacgcctg gtatctttat
     4681 agtcctgtcg ggtttcgcca cctctgactt gagcgtcgat ttttgtgatg ctcgtcaggg
     4741 gggcggagcc tatggaaaaa cgccagcaac gcggcctttt tacggttcct ggccttttgc
     4801 tggccttttg ctcacatgtt ctttcctgcg ttatcccctg attctgtgga taaccgtatt
     4861 accgcctttg agtgagctga taccgctcgc cgcagccgaa cgaccgagcg cagcgagtca
     4921 gtgagcgagg aagcggaaga gcgcccaata cgcaaaccgc ctctccccgc gcgttggccg
     4981 attcattaat gcagctggca cgacaggttt cccgactgga aagcgggcag tgagcgcaac
     5041 gcaattaatg tgagttagct cactcattag gcaccccagg ctttacactt tatgcttccg
     5101 gctcgtatgt tgtgtggaat tgtgagcgga taacaatttc acacaggaaa cagctatgac
     5161 catgattacg ccaagcgcgc aattaaccct cactaaaggg aacaaaagct ggagctgcaa
     5221 gcttaatgta gtcttatgca atactcttgt agtcttgcaa catggtaacg atgagttagc
     5281 aacatgcctt acaaggagag aaaaagcacc gtgcatgccg attggtggaa gtaaggtggt
     5341 acgatcgtgc cttattagga aggcaacaga cgggtctgac atggattgga cgaaccactg
     5401 aattgccgca ttgcagagat attgtattta agtgcctagc tcgatacata aacgggtctc
     5461 tctggttaga ccagatctga gcctgggagc tctctggcta actagggaac ccactgctta
     5521 agcctcaata aagcttgcct tgagtgcttc aagtagtgtg tgcccgtctg ttgtgtgact
     5581 ctggtaacta gagatccctc agaccctttt agtcagtgtg gaaaatctct agcagtggcg
     5641 cccgaacagg gacttgaaag cgaaagggaa accagaggag ctctctcgac gcaggactcg
     5701 gcttgctgaa gcgcgcacgg caagaggcga ggggcggcga ctggtgagta cgccaaaaat
     5761 tttgactagc ggaggctaga aggagagaga tgggtgcgag agcgtcagta ttaagcgggg
     5821 gagaattaga tcgcgatggg aaaaaattcg gttaaggcca gggggaaaga aaaaatataa
     5881 attaaaacat atagtatggg caagcaggga gctagaacga ttcgcagtta atcctggcct
     5941 gttagaaaca tcagaaggct gtagacaaat actgggacag ctacaaccat cccttcagac
     6001 aggatcagaa gaacttagat cattatataa tacagtagca accctctatt gtgtgcatca
     6061 aaggatagag ataaaagaca ccaaggaagc tttagacaag atagaggaag agcaaaacaa
     6121 aagtaagacc accgcacagc aagcggccgc tgatcttcag acctggagga ggagatatga
     6181 gggacaattg gagaagtgaa ttatataaat ataaagtagt aaaaattgaa ccattaggag
     6241 tagcacccac caaggcaaag agaagagtgg tgcagagaga aaaaagagca gtgggaatag
     6301 gagctttgtt ccttgggttc ttgggagcag caggaagcac tatgggcgca gcgtcaatga
     6361 cgctgacggt acaggccaga caattattgt ctggtatagt gcagcagcag aacaatttgc
     6421 tgagggctat tgaggcgcaa cagcatctgt tgcaactcac agtctggggc atcaagcagc
     6481 tccaggcaag aatcctggct gtggaaagat acctaaagga tcaacagctc ctggggattt
     6541 ggggttgctc tggaaaactc atttgcacca ctgctgtgcc ttggaatgct agttggagta
     6601 ataaatctct ggaacagatt tggaatcaca cgacctggat ggagtgggac agagaaatta
     6661 acaattacac aagcttaata cactccttaa ttgaagaatc gcaaaaccag caagaaaaga
     6721 atgaacaaga attattggaa ttagataaat gggcaagttt gtggaattgg tttaacataa
     6781 caaattggct gtggtatata aaattattca taatgatagt aggaggcttg gtaggtttaa
     6841 gaatagtttt tgctgtactt tctatagtga atagagttag gcagggatat tcaccattat
     6901 cgtttcagac ccacctccca accccgaggg gacccgacag gcccgaagga atagaagaag
     6961 aaggtggaga gagagacaga gacagatcca ttcgattagt gaacggatct cgacggtatc
     7021 gatcacgaga ctagcctcga gcggccgccc ccttcaccga gggcctattt cccatgattc
     7081 cttcatattt gcatatacga tacaaggctg ttagagagat aattggaatt aatttgactg
     7141 taaacacaaa gatattagta caaaatacgt gacgtagaaa gtaataattt cttgggtagt
     7201 ttgcagtttt aaaattatgt tttaaaatgg actatcatat gcttaccgta acttgaaagt
     7261 atttcgattt cttggcttta tatatcttgt ggaaaggacg aaacaccggt gtcttcgagg
     7321 cttactaaaa gccagataac agtatgcgta tttgcgcgct gatttttgcg gtataagaat
     7381 atatactgat atgtataccc gaagtatgtc aaaaagaggt gtgctatgaa gcagcgtatt
     7441 acagtgacag ttgacagcga cagctatcag ttgctcaagg catatatgat gtcaatatct
     7501 ccggtctggt aagcacaacc atgcagaatg aagcccgtcg tctgcgtgcc gaacgctgga
     7561 aagcggaaaa tcaggaaggg atggctgagg tcgcccggtt tattgaaatg aacggctctt
     7621 ttgctgacga gaacagggac tggtgaaatg cagtttaagg tttacaccta taaaagagag
     7681 agccgttatc gtctgtttgt ggatgtacag agtgatatta ttgacacgcc cgggcgacgg
     7741 atggtgatcc ccctggccag tgcacgtctg ctgtcagata aagtctcccg tgaactttac
     7801 ccggtggtgc atatcgggga tgaaagctgg cgcatgatga ccaccgatat ggccagtgtg
     7861 ccggtctccg ttatcgggga agaagtggct gatctcagcc accgcgaaaa tgacatcaaa
     7921 aacgccatta acctgatgtt ctggggaata taaaccctgc aggacgaaga ccagtctttg
     7981 tactctcaag agaaatcttg cagaagctac aaagataagg cttcatgccg aaatcaacac
     8041 cctgtcattc tatggcaggg tgtttttttg aattctcgac ctcgagacaa atggcagtat
     8101 tcatccacaa ttttaaaaga aaagggggga ttggggggta cagtgcaggg gaaagaatag
     8161 tagacataat agcaacagac atacaaacta aagaattaca aaaacaaatt acaaaaattc
     8221 aaaattttcg ggtttattac agggacagca gagatccact ttggccgcgg ctcgaggggg
//
