[The description below was written by a language model from this plasmid's Addgene catalogue record and the feature table of its GenBank file.]
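Description:
pLH-stsgRNA2.1 is a third-generation, self-inactivating lentiviral vector built on the pLKO.1 backbone for expressing a single guide RNA for the Streptococcus thermophilus (St1) Cas9 system in mammalian cells. It is about 8.3 kb. In bacteria it replicates from a high-copy ColE1/pUC-type origin under ampicillin selection (AmpR), and it also carries an f1 origin. The viral portion has the usual arrangement: an RSV promoter driving a truncated HIV-1 5' LTR, the Psi packaging signal, the Rev response element, a cPPT/CTS element and a U3-deleted 3' LTR. An SV40 polyadenylation signal and an SV40 origin lie just outside the 3' LTR.

The payload is a human U6 RNA polymerase III promoter driving the synthetic St1 sgRNA2.1 scaffold, which was cloned between SbfI and EcoRI sites. The feature table also shows a ccdB toxin gene downstream of the U6 promoter. This accounts for the requirement for a ccdB-tolerant strain, and it suggests that ccdB acts as a counter-selectable stuffer to be replaced by a target-specific spacer. The record does not state this, nor does it name the enzymes used for guide insertion, and the scaffold itself is not annotated as a feature. A second cassette, with the human PGK promoter driving the hygromycin phosphotransferase gene, allows selection of transfected or transduced mammalian cells. The vector encodes no Cas9, so a compatible St1 Cas9 or dCas9 must be supplied separately. The associated publication concerns multicolor CRISPR labeling of chromosomal loci in human cells. This indicates use alongside orthogonal, fluorescently tagged dCas9 proteins for live-cell imaging of genomic sites.
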