Addgene plasmid #64117: pLH-stsgRNA2.1
Purpose: Vector for expression of St1 sgRNA2.1 in mammalian cells
Depositing lab: Thoru Pederson. Depositing organization: University of Massachusetts, Worcester. Publication: Multicolor CRISPR labeling of chromosomal loci in human cells. Ma H, Naseri A, Reyes-Gutierrez P, Wolfe SA, Zhang S, Pederson T. Proc Natl Acad Sci U S A. 2015 Mar 10;112(10):3002-7. doi: 10.1073/pnas.1420024112. Epub 2015 Feb 23. PubMed 25713381.
Backbone
  Vector backbone: pLKO.1
  Backbone size w/o insert (bp): 8000
  Total vector size (bp): 8274
  Vector type: Mammalian Expression, Lentiviral, CRISPR
  Selectable markers: Hygromycin
Growth in bacteria
  Bacterial resistance: Ampicillin, 100 μg/mL
  Growth temperature: 37°C
  Growth strain: ccdB Survival
  Copy number: High Copy
Gene/Insert
  Gene/Insert name: St1 sgRNA2.1
  gRNA/shRNA sequence: gtctttgtactctcaagagaaatcttgcagaagctacaaagataaggcttcatgccgaaatcaacaccctgtcattctatggcagggtg
  Species: Synthetic
  Promoter: U6
  Cloning method: Restriction Enzyme; 5′ cloning site SbfI (not destroyed); 3′ cloning site EcoRI (not destroyed)
  Sequencing primers: 5′ cccttcaccgagggcctatttccc; 3′ CTATTCTTTCCCCTGCACTGTACCC
Terms and licenses: Academic/Nonprofit Terms; Industry Terms: Not Available to Industry
How to cite: pLH-stsgRNA2.1 was a gift from Thoru Pederson (Addgene plasmid # 64117 ; http://n2t.net/addgene:64117 ; RRID:Addgene_64117)
