>Addgene plasmid #64117 | pLH-stsgRNA2.1 | addgene partial sequence | sequence record 110363 | LKO1_5 5'-GACTATCATATGCTTACCGT-3'
AGGACGAAACACCGGTGTCTTCGAGGCTTACTAAAAGCCAGATAACAGTATGCGTATTTGCGCGCTGATT
TTTGCGGTATAAGAATATATACTGATATGTATACCCGAAGTATGTCAAAAAGAGGTGTGCTATGAAGCAG
CGTATTACAGTGACAGTTGACAGCGACAGCTATCAGTTGCTCAAGGCATATATGATGTCAATATCTCCGG
TCTGGTAAGCACAACCATGCAGAATGAAGCCCGTCGTCTGCGTGCCGAACGCTGGAAAGCGGAAAATCAG
GAAGGGATGGCTGAGGTCGCCCGGTTTATTGAAATGAACGGCTCTTTTGCTGACGAGAACAGGGACTGGT
GAAATGCAGTTTAAGGTTTACACCTATAAAAGAGAGAGCCGTTATCGTCTGTTTGTGGATGTACAGAGTG
ATATTATTGACACGCCCGGGCGACGGATGGTGATCCCCCTGGCCAGTGCACGTCTGCTGTCAGATAAAGT
CTCCCGTGAACTTTACCCGGTGGTGCATATCGGGGATGAAAGCTGGCGCATGATGACCACCGATATGGCC
AGTGTGCCGGTCTCCGTTATCGGGGAAGAAGTGGCTGATCTCAGCCACCGCGAAAATGACATCAAAAACG
CCATTAACCTGATGTTCTGGGGAATATAAACCCTGCAGGACGAAGACCAGTCTTTGTACTCTCAAGAGAA
ATCTTGCAGAAGCTACAAAGATAAGGCTTCATGCCGAAATCAACACCCTGTCATTCTATGGCAGGGTGTT
TTTTTGAATTCTCGACCTCGAGACAAATGGC
