>Addgene plasmid #64117 | pLH-stsgRNA2.1 | addgene partial sequence | sequence record 110541 | pLJM1-3 5'-GACGTGAAGAATGTGCGAGA-3'
AGCCGCGTCCCTGCGCAAACCCAGGGCTGCCTTGGAAAAGGCGCAACCCCAACCCCCTCGAGCCGCGGCC
AAAGTGGATCTCTGCTGTCCCTGTAATAAACCCGAAAATTTTGAATTTTTGTAATTTGTTTTTGTAATTC
TTTAGTTTGTATGTCTGTTGCTATTATGTCTACTATTCTTTCCCCTGCACTGTACCCCCCAATCCCCCCT
TTTCTTTTAAAATTGTGGATGAATACTGCCATTTGTCTCGAGGTCGAGAATTCAAAAAAACACCCTGCCA
TAGAATGACAGGGTGTTGATTTCGGCATGAAGCCTTATCTTTGTAGCTTCTGCAAGATTTCTCTTGAGAG
TACAAAGACTGGTCTTCGTCCTGCAGGGTTTATATTCCCCAGAACATCAGGTTAATGGCGTTTTTGATGT
CATTTTCGCGGTGGCTGAGATCAGCCACTTCTTCCCCGATAACGGAGACCGGCACACTGGCCATATCGGT
GGTCATCATGCGCCAGCTTTCATCCCCGATATGCACCACCGGGTAAAGTTCACGGGAGACTTTATCTGAC
AGCAGACGTGCACTGGCCAGGGGGATCACCATCCGTCGCCCGGGCGTGTCAATAATATCACTCTGTACAT
CCACAAACAGACGATAACGGCTCTCTCTTTTATAGGTGTAAACCTTAAACTGCATTTCACCAGTCCCTGT
TCTCGTCAGCAAAAGAGCCGTTCATTTCAATAAACCGGGCGACCTCAGCCATCCCTTCCTGATTTTCCGC
TTTCCAGCGTTCGGCACGCAGACGACGGGCTTCATTCTGCATGGTTGTGCTTACCAGACCGGAGATATTG
ACATCATATATGCCTTGAGCAACTGATAGCTGTCGCTGTCAACTGTCACTGTAATACGCTGCTTCATAGC
ACACCTC
